>Addgene plasmid #227759 | pVG150 | addgene full sequence | sequence record 458108 | Addgene NGS Result
GGCCGGCCATTTAAATGTTTAAACGGCCACGCTGGCCGCTGCACGGTCCTGTTCCCTAGCATGTACGTGA
GCGTATTTCCTTTTAAACCACGACGCTTTGTCTTCATTCAACGTTTCCCATTGTTTTTTTCTACTATTGC
TTTGCTGTGGGAAAAACTTATCGAAAGATGACGACTTTTTCTTAATTCTCGTTTTAAGAGCTTGGTGAGC
GCTAGGAGTCACTGCCAGGTATCGTTTGAACACGGCATTAGTCAGGGAAGTCATAACACAGTCCTTTCCC
GCAATTTTCTTTTTCTATTACTCTTGGCCTCCTCTAGTACACTCTATATTTTTTTATGCCTCGGTAATGA
TTTTCATTTTTTTTTTTCCACCTAGCGGATGACTCTTTTTTTTTCTTAGCGATTGGCATTATCACATAAT
GAATTATACATTATATAAAGTAATGTGATTTCTTCGAAGAATATACTAAAAAATGAGCAGGCAAGATAAA
CGAAGGCAAAGAGGCTCTATATGTATATAAAGCTGCGGATGCCTTCTGATTTAATCTAGTTCTAGTTTAC
TTCAGGTTTACTTAAAGTTGAGATAATTGAAGCAAAGAGAAGCATCGAGCAAAGGATGGCGTTTGTTAAG
AGGGTTACGCAGGAGACGAATATACAGCTGGCGCTGGATCTTGACGGTGGGTCTGTTTCTGTACGGGAGA
GCATACTGGGCAAGGAATATGCTAGTGGTGATGGGCAGACCATCCATGTGCACACTGGAGTTGGGTTTTT
GGACCACATGTTGACTGCGCTGGCGAAGCATGGCGGGTGGTCTCTGATCCTGGAGTGTATAGGGGACTTG
CACATCGATGACCACCACACTGTTGAGGACTGTGGGATTGCGCTGGGCCAAGCGTTCAAGGAGGCGCTTG
GCTCCGTGCGTGGTATCAAGAGGTTCGGGCATGGGTTTGCACCACTGGACGAGGCGCTGAGCCGCGCTGT
GGTTGACTTCTCCAATAGGCCTTTCGCCGTGGTGGAGCTGGGCCTGAAGCGAGAACGCATAGGCCAGCTA
TCCACAGAGATGATCCCGCACTTCTTGGAGAGTTTCGCCACTGAGGCGCGTATCACCATGCATGTGGACT
GTCTGCGGGGCACCAACGACCACCACCGCTCCGAATCAGCTTTCAAGGCGCTCGCCATCGCCATCAGAGA
GGCAAGAACACCTACGGGTCGCGATGACGTTCCATCCACTAAGGGTGTCCTAGCATAGAACACAGCCCAC
AGCTACCACCATCAACAATATTTATATAGATAACGTACACATAGAAATCACACAAACAGAGTATTTATTC
TTAACTACATGAACTACCATCAGACCGTCTGGGCCACTATATAATGTGCTATTCATAAACGTGATCACTC
TACGTAGCAGGCGACCCCAGGTGAAAATTTTTCAGCGAGCTGCCAGATTGTCAGGTGAAAAACTGAAAAA
AACTTCTGGGCGATGAGCTTGTGGCGGGAAATTAAGTATATAAAGCAGTTAGTTTCTTCTGCTTCTTGTG
GTTCTGGGTATTCTTGTAATATTTGGAATAATAGAAAACCAAGACTACTGCCTTTCTTTTCATATTATAG
AGGAAGAAATACGCACGAACACGATATAGAGGTAAATTTTTTGCAAAAAGATACCAAACTATAAAAGAAA
TAGAAGACTAAACTACAAAAAATAAAGAAAGTAATACATATATCCAATATGACTGAGTTAGCAGAGCAAG
TTTCCATGCCTGAAGGGCAACAAAGACGTGGTGGTTACGTTCCACCTCACATCCGTAACGGTGGTGGCAG
AAGAGGCGATTCTGCTCCTCGTGGTGGTTTCAACAACGGTGGCGGCCGTGGTGGTTTCTTCAGAAACAAC
GGTGACCGTGGTGGATTCGGCTTTGGGTACCTCCGGATATGTTGGCGCGCCTTAATTTATTCGCCGGCGA
TAAGGCCGCAAATTAAAGCCTTCGAGCGTCCCAAAACCTTCTCAAGCAAGGTTTTCAGTATAATGTTACA
TGCGTACACGCGTCTGTACAGAAAAAAAAGAAAAATTTGAAATATAAATAACGTTCTTAATACTAACATA
ACTATAAAAAAATAAATAGGGACCTAGACTTCAGGTTGTCTAACTCCTTCCTTTTCGGTTAGAGCGGATG
TGGGGGGAGGGCGTGAATGTAAGCGTGACATAACTAATTACATGATCATTACTCGAGGTCGACTTAAATA
CCTGCTTCTACGGCAATTCTAACTAAATCTGCACTCGTTTTTAAGTTTAATTTTTCCATTACCAAACCTC
TGTGCATTTTGACAGTTTTTTCTGAAAGACCCAGTCTGGCAGCCACTTCTTTATTTCTTAGGCCTGATGC
AACCAGAGTTGTGACTTCTAATTGACGTGGTGAAAGAGTTTTTAACATCTCCGCAGCACGTTCTCTACGG
GCCATGCCCATGTTCGGTTGATCGTCATCCACTTCCACTTGGTTACCAAGGAAGTATAGTAATTCATCAT
CGTCATCATAGATTGGTGCCACCAAAACTGCATTACGAAAAGGAGTACCATCCTTTTTGTAATTCAAAAT
CTCAACCAACACGGGTTTATGCTCACGAACACCTTGACGGATCTTATCTGTTAGCCAGGGTTCAGTACCA
GATCCTGCCAAAAATCTACAATTACGACCAACACATTCTTCCTCAGAATACCCAGTTAGATCGGTAAAGG
CCTGGTTGATAGCAATCAAAGGATTATCAGCCAATCTGGGATCACTAACAACACTTGCTATGGGTGAGGC
CTCGATCAAATCCAATACCCATTGGGCTGGAGGTTGGACTTCAACTCTAGTATCATCTGCTCCGAATTCA
CCTCCATATTCGTCGATACCAAGTGCATCAGTAAACATCTGTTCAAATTCGAAATCTGCCATGTCCAACG
CGCCATACGGAGCAGAATCATGTGGTGTAAATCCGGGGCCGGGAGAATCCCCATCACCTAACATGTCCAG
ATCAAAATCATCAAGAGCATCGGCATGTGCCATAGCTACATCCTCACCGTCTAAATGTAATTCGTCACCA
AGTGAAACGTCCGTTGGTGGGGCTACTTTTCTCTTTTTTTTCGGGCTAGCCATGATTTTAGCGGCCGCCA
CCGCGGTGTTTTATATTTGTTGTAAAAAGTAGATAATTACTTCCTTGATGATCTGTAAAAAAGAGAAAAA
GAAAGCATCTAAGAACTTGAAAAACTACGAATTAGAAAAGACCAAATATGTATTTCTTGCATTGACCAAT
TTATGCAAGTTTATATATATGTAAATGTAAGTTTCACGAGGTTCTACTAAACTAAACCACCCCCTTGGTT
AGAAGAAAAGAGTGTGTGAGAACAGGCTGTTGTTGTCACACGATTCGGACAATTCTGTTTGAAAGAGAGA
GAGTAACAGTACGATCGAACGAACTTTGCTCTGGAGATCACAGTGGGCATCATAGCATGTGGTACTAAAC
CCTTTCCCGCCATTCCAGAACCTTCGATTGCTTGTTACAAAACCTGTGAGCCGTCGCTAGGACCTTGTTG
TGTGACGAAATTGGAAGCTGCAATCAATAGGAAGACAGGAAGTCGAGCGTGTCTGGGTTTTTTCAGTTTT
GTTCTTTTTGCAAACAAATCACGAGCGACGGTAATTTCTTTCTCGATAAGAGGCCACGTGCTTTATGAGG
GTAACATCAATTCAAGAAGGAGGGAAACACTTCCTTTTTCTGGCCCTGATAATAGTATGAGGGTGAAGCC
AAAATAAAGGATTCGCGCCCAAATCGGCATCTTTAAATGCAGGTATGCGATAGTTCCTCACTCTTTCCTT
ACTCACGAGTAATTCTTGCAGCTGTTTCCCGGGAGCTGGAACTCCCACCTGCAACATGCGGGATCCTGAG
TAAATAAGCGGCCGCCACCGCGGTGGAGCTCAGATCTTGACACCGATTATTTAAAGCTGCAGCATACGAT
ATATATACATGTGTATATATGTATACCTATGAATGTCAGTAAGTATGTATACGAACAGTATGATACTGAA
GATGACAAGGTAATGCATCATTCTATACGTGTCATTCTGAACGAGGCGCGCTTTCCTTTTTTCTTTTTGC
TTTTTCTTTTTTTTTCTCTTGAACTCCAGAAAAAAAATATAAAAGAGATGGAGGAACGGGAAAAAGTTAG
TTGTGGTGATAGGTGGCAAGTGGTATTCCGTAAGAACAACAAGAAAAGCATTTCATATTATGGCTGAACT
GAGCGAACAAGTGCAAAATTTAAGCATCAACGACAACAACGAGAATGGTTATGTTCCTCCTCACTTAAGA
GGAAAACCAAGAAGTGCCAGAAATAACAGTAGCAACTACAATAACAACAACGGCGGCTACAACGGTGGCC
GTGGCGGTGGCAGCTTCTTTAGCAACAACCGTCGTGGTGGTTACGGCAACGGTGGTTTCTTCGGTGGAAA
CAACGGTGGCAGCGGCCGGCCATTTAAATGTTTAAACGGCCACGCTGGCCCCCTATAGTGAGTCGTATTA
CAATTCACTGGCCGTCGTTTTACAACGTCGTGACTGGGAAAACCCTGGCGTTACCCAACTTAATCGCCTT
GCAGCACATCCCCCTTTCGCCAGCTGGCGTAATAGCGAAGAGGCCCGCACCGATCGCCCTTCCCAACAGT
TGCGCAGCCTGAATGGCGAATGG
[124 nt withheld, positions 4714-4837]
C
[91 nt withheld, positions 4839-4929]
A
[49 nt withheld, positions 4931-4979]
CCTTTGACGTTGGAGTCCACGTTCTTT
[37 nt withheld, positions 5007-5043]
ACCCTATCTCGGTCTATTCTTTTGATTTATAAGGGATTTTGCCGATTTCGGCCTATTGGTTAAAAAATGA
GCTGATTTAACAAAAATTTAACGCGAATTTTAACAAAATATTAACGCTTACAATTTCCTGATGCGGTATT
TTCTCCTTACGCATCTGTGCGGTATTTCACACCGCATAGGGTAATAACTGATATAATTAAATTGAAGCTC
TAATTTGTGAGTTTAGTATTAGGATCTCTACCCTTGGCGAAAAGTCCTCTGCCAACAATGATGATATCTG
ATCCACCACTTACAACTTCGTCGAGGGTTCTGTACTGCTGACCCAATATGCGTATATATACCAATCTAAG
TCTGTGCTCCTTCCTTCGTTCTTCCTTCTGTTCGGAGATTACCGAATCAAAAAAATTTCAAGGAAACCGA
AATCAAAAAAAAGAATAAAAAAAAAATGATGAATTGAAAAGGTGGTATGGTGCACTCTCAGTACAATCTG
CTCTGATGCCGCATAGTTAAGCCAGCCCCGACACCCGCCAACACCCGCTGACGCGCCCTGACGGGCTTGT
CTGCTCCCGGCATCCGCTTACAGACAAGCTGTGACCGTCTCCGGGAGCTGCATGTGTCAGAGGTTTTCAC
CGTCATCACCGAAACGCGCGAGACGAAAGGGCCTCGTGATACGCCTATTTTTATAGGTTAATGTCATGAT
AATAATGGTTTCTTAGACGTCACGCGCCGAGGACGTCAGGTGGCACTTTTCGGGGAAATGTGCGCGGAAC
CCCTATTTGTTTATTTTTCTAAATACATTCAAATATGTATCCGCTCATGAGACAATAACCCTGATAAATG
CTTCAATAATATTGAAAAAGGAAGAGTATGAGTATTCAACATTTCCGTGTCGCCCTTATTCCCTTTTTTG
CGGCATTTTGCCTTCCTGTTTTTGCTCACCCAGAAACGCTGGTGAAAGTAAAAGATGCTGAAGATCAGTT
GGGTGCACGAGTGGGTTACATCGAACTGGATCTCAACAGCGGTAAGATCCTTGAGAGTTTTCGCCCCGAA
GAACGTTTTCCAATGATGAGCACTTTTAAAGTTCTGCTATGTGGCGCGGTATTATCCCGTATTGACGCCG
GGCAAGAGCAACTCGGTCGCCGCATACACTATTCTCAGAATGACTTGGTTGAGTACTCACCAGTCACAGA
AAAGCATCTTACGGATGGCATGACAGTAAGAGAATTATGCAGTGCTGCCATAACCATGAGTGATAACACT
GCGGCCAACTTACTTCTGACAACGATCGGAGGACCGAAGGAGCTAACCGCTTTTTTGCACAACATGGGGG
ATCATGTAACTCGCCTTGATCGTTGGGAACCGGAGCTGAATGAAGCCATACCAAACGACGAGCGTGACAC
CACGATGCCTGTAGCAATGGCAACAACGTTGCGCAAACTATTAACTGGCGAACTACTTACTCTAGCTTCC
CGGCAACAATTAATAGACTGGATGGAGGCGGATAAAGTTGCAGGACCACTTCTGCGCTCGGCCCTTCCGG
CTGGCTGGTTTATTGCTGATAAATCTGGAGCCGGTGAGCGTGGGTCTCGCGGTATCATTGCAGCACTGGG
GCCAGATGGTAAGCCCTCCCGTATCGTAGTTATCTACACGACGGGGAGTCAGGCAACTATGGATGAACGA
AATAGACAGATCGCTGAGATAGGTGCCTCACTGATTAAGCATTGGTAACTGTCAGACCAAGTTTACTCAT
ATATACTTTAGATTGATTTAAAACTTCATTTTTAATTTAAAAGGATCTAGGTGAAGATCCTTTTTGATAA
TCTCATGACCAAAATCCCTTAACGTGAGTTTTCGTTCCACTGAGCGTCAGACCCCGTAGAAAAGATCAAA
GGATCTTCTTGAGATCCTTTTTTTCTGCGCGTAATCTGCTGCTTGCAAACAAAAAAACCACCGCTACCAG
CGGTGGTTTGTTTGCCGGATCAAGAGCTACCAACTCTTTTTCCGAAGGTAACTGGCTTCAGCAGAGCGCA
GATACCAAATACTGTTCTTCTAGTGTAGCCGTAGTTAGGCCACCACTTCAAGAACTCTGTAGCACCGCCT
ACATACCTCGCTCTGCTAATCCTGTTACCAGTGGCTGCTGCCAGTGGCGATAAGTCGTGTCTTACCGGGT
TGGACTCAAGACGATAGTTACCGGATAAGGCGCAGCGGTCGGGCTGAACGGGGGGTTCGTGCACACAGCC
CAGCTTGGAGCGAACGACCTACACCGAACTGAGATACCTACAGCGTGAGCTATGAGAAAGCGCCACGCTT
CCCGAAGGGAGAAAGGCGGACAGGTATCCGGTAAGCGGCAGGGTCGGAACAGGAGAGCGCACGAGGGAGC
TTCCAGGGGGAAACGCCTGGTATCTTTATAGTCCTGTCGGGTTTCGCCACCTCTGACTTGAGCGTCGATT
TTTGTGATGCTCGTCAGGGGGGCGGAGCCTATGGAAAAACGCCAGCAACGCGGCCTTTTTACGGTTCCTG
GCCTTTTGCTGGCCTTTTGCTCACATGTTCTTTCCTGCGTTATCCCCTGATTCTGTGGATAACCGTATTA
CCGCCTTTGAGTGAGCTGATACCGCTCGCCGCAGCCGAACGACCGAGCGCAGCGAGTCAGTGAGCGAGGA
AGCGGAAGAGCGCCCAATACGCAAACCGCCTCTCCCCGCGCGTTGGCCGATTCATTAATGCAGCTGGCAC
GACAGGTTTCCCGACTGGAAAGCGGGCAGTGAGCGCAACGCAATTAATGTGAGTTAGCTCACTCATTAGG
CACCCCAGGCTTTACACTTTATGCTTCCGGCTCGTATGTTGTGTGGAATTGTGAGCGGATAACAATTTCA
CACAGGAAACAGCTATGACCATGATTACGCCAAGCTCGGAATTAACCCTCACTAAAGGGAACAAAAGCTG
Features (pLannotate 1.2.2; 26 found; start..end, strand, type, name):
     37..264     -  CDS            MRM1 (fragment): MRM1_YEAST - Also known as PET56 From Saccharomyces cerevisiae (strain ATCC 204508 / S288c) (Baker's yeast).
    314..501     +  promoter       HIS3 promoter: S. cerevisiae HIS3
    607..1242    +  CDS            HIS3: HIS7_YEAST - Experimental evidence at protein level: Swiss-Prot protein existence level 1. From Saccharomyces cerevisiae (strain ATCC 204508 / S288c) (Baker's yeast).
   1729..1917    +  CDS            DED1 (fragment): DED1_CANGA - Protein inferred from homology: Swiss-Prot protein existence level 3. ATP-binding RNA helicase involved in translation initiation. Remodels RNA in response to ADP and ATP concentrations by facilitating disruption, but also formation of RNA duplexes (By similarity). From Candida glabrata (strain ATCC 2001 / CBS 138 / JCM 3761 / NBRC 0622 / NRRL Y-65) (Yeast) (Torulopsis glabrata).
   1968..2215    -  terminator     CYC1 terminator: S. cerevisiae CYC1; transcription terminator for CYC1
   2237..2872    -  CDS            LVHTH_ERYLH (fragment): Experimental evidence at protein level: Swiss-Prot protein existence level 1. Has reversible, light-dependent DNA-binding activity. Upon illumination an internal FMN-protein adduct is formed which changes the protein conformation so that the previously sequestered DNA-binding domain is free to bind DNA. Binds to sequences within in its own promoter when illuminated but not when it has been incubated in the dark. From Erythrobacter litoralis (strain HTCC2594).
   2870..3103    -  CDS            VP16_HHV11 (fragment): Experimental evidence at protein level: Swiss-Prot protein existence level 1. May play a role in the aggregation of tegument proteins around nucleocapsids during virus morphogenesis. From Human herpesvirus 1 (strain 17) (HHV-1) (Human herpes simplex virus 1).
   3140..3158    -  misc_feature   MCS (fragment): pBluescript multiple cloning site
   3932..4264    +  CDS            YO201_YEAST (fragment): Protein uncertain: Swiss-Prot protein existence level 5. From Saccharomyces cerevisiae (strain ATCC 204508 / S288c) (Baker's yeast).
   4260..4457    +  CDS            DED1 (fragment): DED1_YEAST - Also known as SPP81. Experimental evidence at protein level: Swiss-Prot protein existence level 1. ATP-binding RNA helicase involved in translation initiation. Remodels RNA in response to ADP and ATP concentrations by facilitating disruption, but also formation of RNA duplexes. Has weak ATP-dependent affinity for dsRNA, but strong ATP-dependent affinity for ssRNA. Acts as a virus host factor involved in the replication of the MBV and the L-A viruses by promoting the negative-strand RNA synthesis. May be involved in recognition of the preinitiation complex and DNA binding of the RN
   4532..4550    -  promoter       T7 promoter: promoter for bacteriophage T7 RNA polymerase
   4553..4710    +  CDS            lacZα (fragment): LacZα fragment of β-galactosidase; lacZ fragment
   4714..5142    +  rep_origin     f1 ori (sequence partly withheld): f1 bacteriophage origin of replication; arrow indicates direction of (+) strand synthesis
   5170..5221    -  misc_feature   bom (fragment): basis of mobility region from pBR322
   5277..5369    -  CDS            URA3 (fragment): PYRF_YEAST - Experimental evidence at protein level: Swiss-Prot protein existence level 1. From Saccharomyces cerevisiae (strain ATCC 204508 / S288c) (Baker's yeast).
   5369..5501    -  promoter       URA3 promoter (fragment): S. cerevisiae URA3
   5509..5558    -  misc_feature   bom (fragment): basis of mobility region from pBR322
   5660..5695    -  CDS            rop (fragment): Rop protein, which maintains plasmids at low copy number; rop
   5806..5910    +  promoter       AmpR promoter: bla
   5911..6771    +  CDS            AmpR: β-lactamase; bla; confers resistance to ampicillin, carbenicillin, and related antibiotics
   6942..7530    +  rep_origin     ori: high-copy-number ColE1/pMB1/pBR322/pUC origin of replication
   7713..7805    +  CDS            lacI (fragment): lac repressor; lacI; The lac repressor binds to the lac operator to inhibit transcription in E. coli. This inhibition can be relieved by adding lactose or isopropyl-β-D-thiogalactopyranoside (IPTG).
   7818..7839    +  protein_bind   CAP binding site: CAP binding activates transcription in the presence of cAMP. E. coli catabolite activator protein
   7854..7884    +  promoter       lac promoter: promoter for the E. coli lac operon
   7892..7908    +  protein_bind   lac operator: The lac repressor binds to the lac operator to inhibit transcription in E. coli. This inhibition can be relieved by adding lactose or isopropyl-β-D-thiogalactopyranoside (IPTG). lac repressor encoded by lacI
   7953..7971    +  promoter       T3 promoter: promoter for bacteriophage T3 RNA polymerase
