[The description below was written by a language model from this plasmid's Addgene catalogue record and pLannotate feature annotations shown in this document.]
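Description:
pVG150 is a yeast integrating expression plasmid built on the EZL105 backbone that supplies budding yeast with a variant of the blue-light-responsive transcription factor EL222. In E. coli it is a high-copy plasmid maintained through a ColE1/pUC-type origin and selected with ampicillin via the bla gene. An f1 origin and pBluescript-derived remnants (lac promoter/operator, lacZα fragment, T3 and T7 promoters) are also present. No yeast replication origin or centromere is annotated. This fits the depositor's note that the plasmid is cut with PmeI, which cuts twice, for single-copy chromosomal integration. Yeast selection is by a HIS3 marker, listed in the catalogue as "Cg", presumably the Candida glabrata gene. The annotated fragments of MRM1/PET56 and of S. cerevisiae DED1, genes that neighbour HIS3, suggest homology arms directing integration to the HIS3 locus, although the record does not state the target site.

The payload is a reverse-strand cassette in which a fragment of the herpes simplex virus VP16 activation domain is fused upstream of the Erythrobacter litoralis LOV-HTH protein EL222, codon-optimized for yeast and carrying a Ser137Asn substitution, followed by the CYC1 terminator. Expression is driven by the strong constitutive PGK1 promoter according to the catalogue entry. The automated annotation does not label this promoter, but an unannotated stretch upstream of the fusion could hold it. In EL222, illumination forms a flavin–protein adduct that frees the DNA-binding domain, so the VP16 fusion activates target promoters only in the light. The record does not describe the functional effect of Ser137Asn. The plasmid comes from work on light-directed evolution of protein functions and serves to establish optogenetic control of gene expression in yeast.
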