Addgene plasmid #227759: pVG150
Purpose: Expresses a version of light-inducible transcription factor EL222 (Ser137Asn) under a strong constitutive PGK1pr
Depositing lab: Sahand Jamal Rahi. Depositing organization: Swiss Federal Institute of Technology (EPFL). Publication: Light-directed evolution of dynamic, multi-state, and computational protein functionalities. Gligorovski V, Labagnara M, Scutteri L, Blackholm M, Moglich A, Mansouri N, Rahi SJ. Cell. 2026 Mar 6:S0092-8674(26)00167-4. doi: 10.1016/j.cell.2026.02.002. PubMed 41794024.
Backbone
  Vector backbone: EZL105
  Vector type: Yeast Expression
  Selectable markers: HIS3 ; Cg (budding yeast)
Growth in bacteria
  Bacterial resistance: Ampicillin, 100 μg/mL
  Growth temperature: 37°C
  Growth strain: XL10
  Growth instructions: Can also be grown in DH5alpha.
  Copy number: High Copy
Gene/Insert
  Gene/Insert name: EL222 codon-optimized for budding yeast
  Species: S. cerevisiae (budding yeast)
  Mutation: Ser137Asn mutant
  Promoter: PGK1pr
  Cloning method: Restriction Enzyme; 5′ cloning site Unknown (unknown if destroyed)
Terms and licenses: Academic/Nonprofit Terms; Industry Terms: Not Available to Industry
Depositor comments: For a single-copy integration in budding yeast, the plasmid should be cut with PmeI (double-cutter). Please visit https://doi.org/10.1101/2024.02.28.582517 for bioRxiv preprint.
How to cite: pVG150 was a gift from Sahand Jamal Rahi (Addgene plasmid # 227759 ; http://n2t.net/addgene:227759 ; RRID:Addgene_227759)
